>Addgene plasmid #190663 | pDonor14-N7HELIX-KanR | addgene full sequence | sequence record 385666 | Addgene NGS Result
CTTAAAACCTTAGAGGCTATTTAAGTTGCTGATTTATATTAATTTTATTGTTCAAACATGAGAGCTTAGT
ACGTGAAACATGAGAGCTTAGTACGTTAGCCATGAGAGCTTAGTACGTTAGCCATGAGGGTTTAGTTCGT
TAAACATGAGAGCTTAGTACGTTAAACTTGAGAGCTTAGTACGTGAAACATGAGAGCTTAGTACGTACTA
TCAACAGGTTGAACTGCCCATGTTCTTTCCTGCGTTATCAGAGCTTATCGGCCAGCCTCGCAGAGCAGGA
TTCCCGTTGAGCACCGCCAGGTGCGAATAAGGGACAGTGAAGAAGGAACACCCGCTCGCGGGTGGGCCTA
CTTCACCTATCCTGCCCGGCTGACGCCGTTGGATACACCAAGGAAAGTCTACACGAACCCTTTGGCAAAA
TCCTGTATATCGTGCGAAAAAGGATGGATATACCGAAAAAATCGCTATAATGACCCCGAAGCAGGGTTAT
GCAGCGGAAAGTAGTACTTTAGACATCTCTTTACAGAGAAACCTCCTCACACAAAAGGCGTAGTGTCGAA
TAACTAATTATTTGTCGTTGTTAACAGATTGCTGTCGCTATTAACAAATTAATGTCACTGTTAACAAATT
AGTGTCGTATAATGCTAATTGCGAAACGTTAACAAATTAATGTCGTCTAACCAATTTGATAAAGTGTTTG
CAGACATCTATTGTACAGGAAATATAGCTAAATCTTTATTTGATGACTTCCCTGATAATATTCATAAATA
TGCTTACAAGTCGGATGCACCTTTCAACCCTCTGTTAAATATTTTCTGACGCTCTTTCAACTCATCCCTA
GCTGGGATAGTTGTTGAAACTTAGAGTCACCCAGTTTGGCATTAGATACTATCTTTTTTCAACCTACCCC
TAACCAGGATGGTCGTTGAAACCTGGATATGCTCAATACAAGGGTACAACCACGGTAGCGCCTTTCAACC
CACCTCTAGCCGGGATGGTTGTTGAAACTTCGAGTCCTGGATAGCCTGGGGGGATCCACTAGTGAGCTCA
TGCATGATCTCGAATTAGCTTCAAAAGCGCTCTGAAGTTCCTATACTTTCTAGAGAATAGGAACTTCGGA
ATAGGAACTTCAAGATCCCCTGATTCCCTTTGTCAACAGCAATGGATAATTCGATTTAACAAATGCATGG
CGCAAGGGCTGCTAAAGGAAGCGGAACACGTAGAAAGCCAGTCCGCAGAAACGGTGCTGACCCCGGATGA
ATGTCAGCTACTGGGCTATCTGGACAAGGGAAAACGCAAGCGCAAAGAGAAAGCAGGTAGCTTGCAGTGG
GCTTACATGGCGATAGCTAGACTGGGCGGTTTTATGGACAGCAAGCGAACCGGAATTGCCAGCTGGGGCG
CCCTCTGGTAAGGTTGGGAAGCCCTGCAAAGTAAACTGGATGGCTTTCTTGCCGCCAAGGATCTGATGGC
GCAGGGGATCAAGATCTGATCAAGAGACAGGATGAGGATCGTTTCGCATGATTGAACAAGATGGATTGCA
CGCAGGTTCTCCGGCCGCTTGGGTGGAGAGGCTATTCGGCTATGACTGGGCACAACAGACAATCGGCTGC
TCTGATGCCGCCGTGTTCCGGCTGTCAGCGCAGGGGCGCCCGGTTCTTTTTGTCAAGACCGACCTGTCCG
GTGCCCTGAATGAACTGCAGGACGAGGCAGCGCGGCTATCGTGGCTGGCCACGACGGGCGTTCCTTGCGC
AGCTGTGCTCGACGTTGTCACTGAAGCGGGAAGGGACTGGCTGCTATTGGGCGAAGTGCCGGGGCAGGAT
CTCCTGTCATCCCACCTTGCTCCTGCCGAGAAAGTATCCATCATGGCTGATGCAATGCGGCGGCTGCATA
CGCTTGATCCGGCTACCTGCCCATTCGACCACCAAGCGAAACATCGCATCGAGCGAGCACGTACTCGGAT
GGAAGCCGGTCTTGTCGATCAGGATGATCTGGACGAAGAGCATCAGGGGCTCGCGCCAGCCGAACTGTTC
GCCAGGCTCAAGGCGCGCATGCCCGACGGCGAGGATCTCGTCGTGACCCATGGCGATGCCTGCTTGCCGA
ATATCATGGTGGAAAATGGCCGCTTTTCTGGATTCATCGACTGTGGCCGGCTGGGTGTGGCGGACCGCTA
TCAGGACATAGCGTTGGCTACCCGTGATATTGCTGAAGAGCTTGGCGGCGAATGGGCTGACCGCTTCCTC
GTGCTTTACGGTATCGCCGCTCCCGATTCGCAGCGCATCGCCTTCTATCGCCTTCTTGACGAGTTCTTCT
GAATTGAAAAAGGAAGAGTATGAGGATCCAACATTTCCAATCACTAGTGAATTATCTAGAATTATTCCAT
TGAGTAAGTTTTTAAGCACATCAGCTTCAAAAGCGCTCTGAAGTTCCTATACTTTCTAGAGAATAGGAAC
TTCGGAATAGGTACTTCAAGATCCCCAATTCGAGATCGTCCGGGCCGCAAGCTCCTAGCGGCGGATTTGT
CCTACTCAGGAGAGCGTTCACCGACAAACAACAGATAAAACGAAAGGCCCAGTCTTTCGACTGAGCCTTT
CGTTTTATTTGATGCCTCAAGCTAGAGAGTCATTACCCTAGCTTGGATTCTCACCAATAAAAAACGCCCG
GCGGCAACCGAGCGTTCTGAACAAATCCAGATGGAGTTCTGAGGTCATTACTGGATCTATCAACAGGAGT
CCAAGCTCAGCTAATTAAGAGGAAAACTTGATTCATACTCAAAACAGTAATCACAATCTCGCTATTGTGC
GAGAACATCCAAACTTCCTAAAGCAGTTGACCCCTCAATGGACGCGGCAACTTTTCGGTATAAGGATGTA
TTATTTAGTGCAAATGTACTAAATAAAATTATAATACCACTATTCAAGCTAAAAAGCGACAGCTAATTTG
TTATGAAACTAGAAAATTTTAGAAAACGTAAAATTTTAAAAGACGACGTTTATTTTGTTATTATTTAAAT
CAACGACAAGTAAAGTGTTAAATAAACTACTAACCCATTACATAATAAAAAACGTTGTAAACACTCATGT
AGCAACATTTTTGATAGTTTTATATTTGACGACATTATTTTGTTAAGACGACAAATAATTAGTTATTCAA
CACGTAGAGACGTAGCTGAGGAGGTTTCTCTGTAAAAATGCTACCTCTCGCGATATGGTGCACTCTCAGT
ACAATCTTGTAGCACCGCCTACATACCTCGCTCTGCTAATCCTGTTACCAGCCGGTTGTCAGCCGTTAAG
TGTTCCTGTGTCACTCAAAATTGCTTTGAGAGGCTCTAAGGGCTTCTCAGTGCGTTACATCCCTGGCTTG
TTGTCCACAACCGTTAAACCTTAAAAGCTTTAAAAGCCTTATATATTCTTTTTTTTCTTATAAAA
Features (pLannotate 1.2.2; 14 found; start..end, strand, type, name):
    259..367     -  oriT           oriT: incP origin of transfer
    823..859     +  ncRNA          CRISPR-DR15: Accession: RF01329 - CRISPR RNA direct repeat element
    895..931     +  ncRNA          CRISPR-DR15: Accession: RF01329 - CRISPR RNA direct repeat element
    971..1007    +  ncRNA          CRISPR-DR15: Accession: RF01329 - CRISPR RNA direct repeat element
   1084..1131    -  protein_bind   FRT: FLP-mediated recombination occurs in the 8-bp core sequence TCTAGAAA (Turan and Bode, 2011). FLP recombinase from the Saccharomyces cerevisiae 2μ plasmid
   1190..1486    +  CDS            tnpA (fragment): TN5P_ECOLX - Also known as tnp. Experimental evidence at protein level: Swiss-Prot protein existence level 1. Mediates transposition of transposon Tn5 by a 'cut and paste' mechanism. First, the monomeric transposase binds the 19 bp inverted DNA repeats flanking the transposon. Then, dimerization of the DNA- bound transposase creates a synaptic DNA complex. After nicking of the first DNA strand, excision of the transposon proceeds through a series of intermediates. The transposase then mediates the insertion of the transposon at a new site by strand transfer. The activity of the wild- type tran
   1518..2309    +  CDS            neo: KKA2_KLEPN - Also known as kan, nptII. Experimental evidence at protein level: Swiss-Prot protein existence level 1. Resistance to kanamycin, neomycin, paromomycin, ribostamycin, butirosin and gentamicin B. From Klebsiella pneumoniae.
   2313..2329    +  promoter       AmpR promoter (fragment): bla
   2420..2453    -  protein_bind   FRT (minimal): supports FLP-mediated excision but not integration (Turan and Bode, 2011) FLP recombinase from the Saccharomyces cerevisiae 2μ plasmid
   2515..2601    -  terminator     rrnB T1 terminator: Escherichia coli rrnB; transcription terminator T1 from the E. coli rrnB gene
   2637..2731    -  terminator     lambda t0 terminator: transcription terminator from phage lambda
   3203..3227    -  misc_feature   bom (fragment): basis of mobility region from pBR322
   3228..3271    +  rep_origin     ori (fragment): high-copy-number ColE1/pMB1/pBR322/pUC origin of replication
   3277..227     -  rep_origin     R6K γ ori (across the origin): γ replication origin from E. coli plasmid R6K; requires the R6K initiator protein pi for replication
