[The description below was written by a language model from this plasmid's Addgene catalogue record and pLannotate feature annotations shown in this document.]
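Description:
pDonor14-N7HELIX-KanR is a 3.4 kb bacterial donor plasmid built for the N7HELIX system, an engineered type V-K CRISPR-associated transposase platform designed for cut-and-paste DNA insertion. The backbone is listed as pUC19-derived but carries an R6K γ origin in place of a working ColE1 origin; only short ori and bom fragments remain in the annotation. Because R6K γ replication depends on the pi initiator protein, the plasmid is maintained at low copy in a pir-expressing strain and cannot persist in ordinary hosts. This is useful for a donor, since kanamycin resistance in a non-permissive recipient then reflects transposition rather than plasmid carry-over. An incP oriT is also annotated, which would allow conjugative mobilisation, although the record does not state that this is used.

The selectable cargo is a neo (nptII) kanamycin resistance gene, preceded by a short Tn5 transposase-derived fragment that most likely represents the native upstream region of the resistance gene rather than a functional transposase. The cassette is bracketed by a full and a minimal FRT site, permitting FLP-mediated excision of the marker, and rrnB T1 and lambda t0 terminators lie nearby to insulate transcription. According to the catalogue entry, the transposon left and right ends (LE/RE) are each flanked by an I-AniI homing endonuclease site at 14 bp spacing, using ShCAST-derived flanking sequence. These ends and I-AniI sites are not annotated in the feature table. Three hits to a CRISPR direct repeat family are annotated, but the record does not explain their role. The "14" in the name suggests this plasmid is one of a set of spacing variants, although the record does not list others. No dedicated promoter is recorded for the insert.
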