Addgene plasmid #190663: pDonor14-N7HELIX-KanR
Purpose: Kanamycin resistance donor for N7HELIX containing 14bp of spacing between the I-AniI site and LE/RE using ShCAST flanking sequence
Depositing lab: Benjamin Kleinstiver. Depositing organization: Massachusetts General Hospital. Publication: Precise cut-and-paste DNA insertion using engineered type V-K CRISPR-associated transposases. Tou CJ, Orr B, Kleinstiver BP. Nat Biotechnol. 2023 Jan 2. doi: 10.1038/s41587-022-01574-x. PubMed 36593413.
Backbone
  Vector backbone: pUC19, R6K origin of replication
  Vector type: Bacterial Expression
Growth in bacteria
  Bacterial resistance: Kanamycin, 50 μg/mL
  Growth temperature: 37°C
  Growth strain: Pir1
  Copy number: Low Copy
Gene/Insert
  Gene/Insert name: KanR, R6K origin of replication (alt name: CJT221)
  Species: Synthetic
  Promoter: NA
  Cloning method: Gibson Cloning
Terms and licenses: Academic/Nonprofit Terms; Industry Terms: Not Available to Industry
Depositor comments: Please visit https://www.biorxiv.org/content/10.1101/2022.01.07.475005v1 for bioRxiv preprint.
How to cite: pDonor14-N7HELIX-KanR was a gift from Benjamin Kleinstiver (Addgene plasmid # 190663 ; http://n2t.net/addgene:190663 ; RRID:Addgene_190663)
